Addgene plasmid #38265: pMXs-puro HA-Atg14*
Depositing lab: Noboru Mizushima. Depositing organization: University of Tokyo, Graduate School of Medicine. Publication: Beclin 1 forms two distinct phosphatidylinositol 3-kinase complexes with mammalian Atg14 and UVRAG. Itakura E, Kishi C, Inoue K, Mizushima N. Mol Biol Cell. 2008 Dec . 19(12):5360-72. 10.1091/mbc.e08-01-0080 PubMed 18843052.
Backbone
  Vector backbone: pMXs-puro
  Backbone manufacturer: Dr. Toshio Kitamura of the University of Tokyo
  Backbone size w/o insert (bp): 6878
  Vector type: Mammalian Expression, Retroviral
  Selectable markers: Puromycin
Growth in bacteria
  Bacterial resistance: Ampicillin, 100 μg/mL
  Growth temperature: 37°C
  Growth strain: DH5alpha
  Copy number: High Copy
Gene/Insert
  Gene/Insert name: autophagy related genes 14 (alt names: Atg14; Atg14L; KIAA0831)
  Species: H. sapiens (human)
  Insert size (bp): 1400
  Mutation: changed A618T, A621T, C624A and T627C for siRNA resistance
  GenBank ID: AK131251
  Entrez Gene: ATG14 (a.k.a. ATG14L, BARKOR, KIAA0831)
  Tag / fusion protein: 3xHA (N terminal on backbone)
  Cloning method: Restriction Enzyme; 5′ cloning site EcoRI (not destroyed); 3′ cloning site EcoRI (not destroyed)
  Sequencing primers: 5′ CAGCCCTCACTCCTTCTCTAG; 3′ AAAATTAGTCAGCCATGGGG
Resource information
  A portion of this plasmid was derived from a plasmid made by: FLJ16178, Obtained from the department of biotechnology, National Institute of Technology and Evaluation, Tokyo, Japan
Terms and licenses: Academic/Nonprofit Terms; Industry Terms: Not Available to Industry
How to cite: pMXs-puro HA-Atg14* was a gift from Noboru Mizushima (Addgene plasmid # 38265 ; http://n2t.net/addgene:38265 ; RRID:Addgene_38265)
