[The description below was written by a language model from this plasmid's Addgene catalogue record.]
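Description:
pMXs-puro HA-Atg14* is a retroviral mammalian expression plasmid built on the pMXs-puro backbone (about 6.9 kb without insert). It is maintained in E. coli as a high-copy plasmid under ampicillin selection, and it carries a puromycin marker so that transduced mammalian cells can be selected to give stably expressing populations. As a retroviral vector, it is meant to be introduced into packaging cells to produce virus that delivers and integrates the expression cassette into target cells. The record supplies no feature table, so the promoter driving the insert, the arrangement of the puromycin cassette and the other viral elements are not explicitly stated.

The payload is human ATG14 (also known as Atg14L, BARKOR or KIAA0831), recorded as an insert of roughly 1.4 kb derived from a human cDNA clone and placed into the vector at an EcoRI site that is retained on both sides. The protein is expressed with an N-terminal 3xHA tag supplied by the backbone, allowing detection and immunoprecipitation with anti-HA antibodies. The asterisk in the name marks four nucleotide substitutions (A618T, A621T, C624A and T627C) introduced to make the transcript resistant to siRNA. This design suits rescue experiments: endogenous ATG14 is knocked down by siRNA while the tagged, resistant version continues to be expressed, which tests whether observed phenotypes are specific to loss of ATG14. The associated work concerns the distinct Beclin 1–phosphatidylinositol 3-kinase complexes formed with Atg14 and UVRAG, so the construct fits studies of autophagy and of the composition of those complexes.
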