>Addgene plasmid #38265 | pMXs-puro HA-Atg14* | addgene partial sequence | sequence record 51406 | pMX-S1811
CCGACCCGGGGGTGGACCATCCTCTAGACTGCCGGATCATCGATGCCATGGGGTACCCATACGATGTTCC
TGACTATGCGGGCTATCCCTATGACGTCCCGGACTATGCAGGATCCTATCCATATGACGTTCCAGATTAC
GCTGCTCAGTGCACTCGAGAATTGGGGAATTCCATGGCGTCTCCCAGTGGGAAGGGAGCCCGGGCGCTGG
AGGCTCCTGGCTGCGGGCCCCGGCCGCTCGCCCGGGACCTGGTGGACTCCGTGGACGATGCGGAGGGGCT
GTACGTGGCTGTGGAGCGCTGCCCGCTGTGCAACACTACCCGCCGGCGGCTGACCTGCGCCAAATGCGTT
CAGAGCGGCGATTTCGTCTACTTCGACGGCCGCGACCGGGAGAGGTTTATCGACAAGAAGGAAAGGTTAA
GCCGACTTAAGAGCAAGCAAGAAGAATTTCAGAAAGAAGTGTTAAAAGCTATGGAAGGAAAATGGATAAC
AGATCAGTTGAGATGGAAAATAATGTCCTGCAAGATGAGGATTGAACAGTTAAAACAAACAATATGTAAA
GGAAATGAAGAAATGGAGAAAAATTCTGAAGGCCTTCTCAAAACCAAGGAAAAGAATCAGAAGCTTTACA
GTCGAGCACAACGGCACCAAGAGAAAAAGGAGAAGATTCAGAGGCATAATCGCAAACTTGGTGACCTGGT
AGAAAAAAAGACCATTGACTTAAGAAGTCATTATGAGCGTCTGGCAAATCTTCGTCGTTCACACATATTA
GAGCTCACCTCTGTCATTTTTCCAATCGAGGAAGTAAAGACGGGTGTGAGAGACCCCGCAGATGTGTCTT
CAGAGAGTGACAGTGCCATGACCTCCAGCACTGTGAGCAAGCTTGCTGAAGCCCGGAGGACAACTTACCT
CTCAGGACGAT
