>Addgene plasmid #38265 | pMXs-puro HA-Atg14* | addgene partial sequence | sequence record 90085 | pMX-S1811 5'-GACGGCATCGCAGCTTGGATACAC-3'
GCCGACCCCGGGGGTGGACCATCCTCTAGACTGCCGGATCATCGATGCCATGGGGTACCCATACGATGTT
CCTGACTATGCGGGCTATCCCTATGACGTCCCGGACTATGCAGGATCCTATCCATATGACGTTCCAGATT
ACGCTGCTCAGTGCACTCGAGAATTGGGGAATTCCATGGCGTCTCCCAGTGGGAAGGGAGCCCGGGCGCT
GGAGGCTCCTGGCTGCGGGCCCCGGCCGCTCGCCCGGGACCTGGTGGACTCCGTGGACGATGCGGAGGGG
CTGTACGTGGCTGTGGAGCGCTGCCCGCTGTGCAACACTACCCGCCGGCGGCTGACCTGCGCCAAATGCG
TTCAGAGCGGCGATTTCGTCTACTTCGACGGCCGCGACCGGGAGAGGTTTATCGACAAGAAGGAAAGGTT
AAGCCGACTTAAGAGCAAGCAAGAAGAATTTCAGAAAGAAGTGTTAAAAGCTATGGAAGGAAAATGGATA
ACAGATCAGTTGAGATGGAAAATAATGTCCTGCAAGATGAGGATTGAACAGTTAAAACAAACAATATGTA
AAGGAAATGAAGAAATGGAGAAAAATTCTGAAGGCCTTCTCAAAACCAAGGAAAAGAATCAGAAGCTTTA
CAGTCGAGCACAACGGCACCAAGAGAAAAAGGAGAAGATTCAGAGGCATAATCGCAAACTTGGTGACCTG
GTAGAAAAAAAGACCATTGACTTAAGAAGTCATTATGAGCGTCTGGCAAATCTTCGTCGTTCACACATAT
TAGAGCTCACCTCTGTCATTTTTCCAATCGAGGAAGTAAAGACGGGTGTGAGAGACCCCGCAGATGTGTC
TTCAGAGAGTGACAGTGCCATGACCTCCAGCACTGTGAGCAAGCTTGCTGAAGCCCGGAGGACAACTTAC
CTCTCAGGACGATGGGTCTGTGACGATCACAACGGAGACACCAGCATTAGCATTACAGGG
